>Addgene plasmid #99317 | hSTARR-seq_SCP1 vector_blocking 2 | addgene full sequence | sequence record 193538 | Addgene NGS Result
GGCCTAACTGGCCGGTACCTGAGCTCCCTAGGGTACTTATATAAGGGGGTGGGGGCGCGTTCGTCCTCAG
TCGCGATCGAACACTCGAGCCGAGCAGACGTGCCTACGGACCGGGGCCCGGTCGTGAGGCACTGGGCAGG
TAAGTATCAAGGTTACAAGACAGGTTTAAGGAGACCAATAGAAACTGGGCTTGTCGAGACAGAGAAGACT
CTTGCGTTTCTGATAGGCACCTATTGGTCTTACTGACATCCACTTTGCCTTTCTCTCCACAGGTGTCCAC
CCTGCAGGCTTAAGCATGGCTAGCAAAGGAGAAGAACTCTTCACTGGAGTTGTCCCAATTCTTGTTGAAT
TAGATTGATCTAGAGCATGCACCGGTGATATCGCGGCCGCATTAGGCACCCCAGGCTTTACACTTTATGC
TTCCGGCTCGTATAATGTGTGGATTTTGAGTTAGGATCCGTCGAGATTTTCAGGAGCTAAGGAAGCTAAA
ATGGAGAAAAAAATCACTGGATATACCACCGTTGATATATCCCAATGGCATCGTAAAGAACATTTTGAGG
CATTTCAGTCAGTTGCTCAATGTACCTATAACCAGACCGTTCAGCTGGATATTACGGCCTTTTTAAAGAC
CGTAAAGAAAAATAAGCACAAGTTTTATCCGGCCTTTATTCACATTCTTGCCCGCCTGATGAATGCTCAT
CCGGAATTCCGTATGGCAATGAAAGACGGTGAGCTGGTGATATGGGATAGTGTTCACCCTTGTTACACCG
TTTTCCATGAGCAAACTGAAACGTTTTCATCGCTCTGGAGTGAATACCACGACGATTTCCGGCAGTTTCT
ACACATATATTCGCAAGATGTGGCGTGTTACGGTGAAAACCTGGCCTATTTCCCTAAAGGGTTTATTGAG
AATATGTTTTTCGTCTCAGCCAATCCCTGGGTGAGTTTCACCAGTTTTGATTTAAACGTGGCCAATATGG
ACAACTTCTTCGCCCCCGTTTTCACCATGGGCAAATATTATACGCAAGGCGACAAGGTGCTGATGCCGCT
GGCGATTCAGGTTCATCATGCCGTTTGTGATGGCTTCCATGTCGGCAGAATGCTTAATGAATTACAACAG
TACTGCGATGAGTGGCAGGGCGGGGCGTAAACGCGTGGATCCGGCTTACTAAAAGCCAGATAACAGTATG
CGTATTTGCGCGCTGATTTTTGCGGTATAAGAATATATACTGATATGTATACCCGAAGTATGTCAAAAAG
AGGTATGCTATGAAGCAGCGTATTACAGTGACAGTTGACAGCGACAGCTATCAGTTGCTCAAGGCATATA
TGATGTCAATATCTCCGGTCTGGTAAGCACAACCATGCAGAATGAAGCCCGTCGTCTGCGTGCCGAACGC
TGGAAAGCGGAAAATCAGGAAGGGATGGCTGAGGTCGCCCGGTTTATTGAAATGAACGGCTCTTTTGCTG
ACGAGAACAGGGGCTGGTGAAATGCAGTTTAAGGTTTACACCTATAAAAGAGAGAGCCGTTATCGTCTGT
TTGTGGATGTACAGAGTGATATTATTGACACGCCCGGGCGACGGATGGTGATCCCCCTGGCCAGTGCACG
TCTGCTGTCAGATAAAGTCTCCCGTGAACTTTACCCGGTGGTGCATATCGGGGATGAAAGCTGGCGCATG
ATGACCACCGATATGGCCAGTGTGCCGGTCTCCGTTATCGGGGAAGAAGTGGCTGATCTCAGCCACCGCG
AAAATGACATCAAAAACGCCATTAACCTGATGTTCTGGGGAATATAAATGTCAGGCTCCCTTATACACAG
CCAGTCTGCAGGATATCGTCGACGAATTCGGCCGGCCGCTTCGAGCAGACATGATAAGATACATTGATGA
GTTTGGACAAACCACAACTAGAATGCAGTGAAAAAAATGCTTTATTTGTGAAATTTGTGATGCTATTGCT
TTATTTGTAACCATTATAAGCTGCAATAAACAAGTTAACAACAACAATTGCATTCATTTTATGTTTCAGG
TTCAGGGGGAGGTGTGGGAGGTTTTTTAAAGCAAGTAAAACCTCTACAAATGTGGTAAAATCGATAAGGA
TCCGACCGATGCCCTTGAGAGCCTTCAACCCAGTCAGCTCCTTCCGGTGGGCGCGGGGCATGACTATCGT
CGCCGCACTTATGACTGTCTTCTTTATCATGCAACTCGTAGGACAGGTGCCGGCAGCGCTCTTCCGCTTC
CTCGCTCACTGACTCGCTGCGCTCGGTCGTTCGGCTGCGGCGAGCGGTATCAGCTCACTCAAAGGCGGTA
ATACGGTTATCCACAGAATCAGGGGATAACGCAGGAAAGAACATGTTCGAGGCGACTCTAGAGGATCGAG
CCCCAGCTGGTTCTTTCCGCCTCAGAAGCCATAGAGCCCACCGCATCCCCAGCATGCCTGCTATTGTCTT
CCCAATCCTCCCCCTTGCTGTCCTGCCCCACCCCACCCCCCAGAATAGAATGACACCTACTCAGACAATG
CGATGCAATTTCCTCATTTTATTAGGAAAGGACAGTGGGAGTGGCACCTTCCAGGGTCAAGGAAGGCACG
GGGGAGGGGCAAACAACAGATGGCTGGCAACTAGAAGGCACAGTCGAGGCTGATCAGCGAGCTCTAGAGA
ATTGATCCCACATGTGAGCAAAAGGCCAGCAAAAGGCCAGGAACCGTAAAAAGGCCGCGTTGCTGGCGTT
TTTCCATAGGCTCCGCCCCCCTGACGAGCATCACAAAAATCGACGCTCAAGTCAGAGGTGGCGAAACCCG
ACAGGACTATAAAGATACCAGGCGTTTCCCCCTGGAAGCTCCCTCGTGCGCTCTCCTGTTCCGACCCTGC
CGCTTACCGGATACCTGTCCGCCTTTCTCCCTTCGGGAAGCGTGGCGCTTTCTCATAGCTCACGCTGTAG
GTATCTCAGTTCGGTGTAGGTCGTTCGCTCCAAGCTGGGCTGTGTGCACGAACCCCCCGTTCAGCCCGAC
CGCTGCGCCTTATCCGGTAACTATCGTCTTGAGTCCAACCCGGTAAGACACGACTTATCGCCACTGGCAG
CAGCCACTGGTAACAGGATTAGCAGAGCGAGGTATGTAGGCGGTGCTACAGAGTTCTTGAAGTGGTGGCC
TAACTACGGCTACACTAGAAGAACAGTATTTGGTATCTGCGCTCTGCTGAAGCCAGTTACCTTCGGAAAA
AGAGTTGGTAGCTCTTGATCCGGCAAACAAACCACCGCTGGTAGCGGTGGTTTTTTTGTTTGCAAGCAGC
AGATTACGCGCAGAAAAAAAGGATCTCAAGAAGATCCTTTGATCTTTTCTACGGGGTCTGACGCTCAGTG
GAACGAAAACTCACGTTAAGGGATTTTGGTCATGAGATTATCAAAAAGGATCTTCACCTAGATCCTTTTA
AATTAAAAATGAAGTTTTAAATCAATCTAAAGTATATATGAGTAAACTTGGTCTGACAGCGGCCGCAAAT
GCTAAACCACTGCAGTGGTTACCAGTGCTTGATCAGTGAGGCACCGATCTCAGCGATCTGCCTATTTCGT
TCGTCCATAGTGGCCTGACTCCCCGTCGTGTAGATCACTACGATTCGTGAGGGCTTACCATCAGGCCCCA
GCGCAGCAATGATGCCGCGAGAGCCGCGTTCACCGGCCCCCGATTTGTCAGCAATGAACCAGCCAGCAGG
GAGGGCCGAGCGAAGAAGTGGTCCTGCTACTTTGTCCGCCTCCATCCAGTCTATGAGCTGCTGTCGTGAT
GCTAGAGTAAGAAGTTCGCCAGTGAGTAGTTTCCGAAGAGTTGTGGCCATTGCTACTGGCATCGTGGTAT
CACGCTCGTCGTTCGGTATGGCTTCGTTCAACTCTGGTTCCCAGCGGTCAAGCCGGGTCACATGATCACC
CATATTATGAAGAAATGCAGTCAGCTCCTTAGGGCCTCCGATCGTTGTCAGAAGTAAGTTGGCCGCGGTG
TTGTCGCTCATGGTAATGGCAGCACTACACAATTCTCTTACCGTCATGCCATCCGTAAGATGCTTTTCCG
TGACCGGCGAGTACTCAACCAAGTCGTTTTGTGAGTAGTGTATACGGCGACCAAGCTGCTCTTGCCCGGC
GTCTATACGGGACAACACCGCGCCACATAGCAGTACTTTGAAAGTGCTCATCATCGGGAATCGTTCTTCG
GGGCGGAAAGACTCAAGGATCTTGCCGCTATTGAGATCCAGTTCGATATAGCCCACTCTTGCACCCAGTT
GATCTTCAGCATCTTTTACTTTCACCAGCGTTTCGGGGTGTGCAAAAACAGGCAAGCAAAATGCCGCAAA
GAAGGGAATGAGTGCGACACGAAAATGTTGGATGCTCATACTCGTCCTTTTTCAATATTATTGAAGCATT
TATCAGGGTTACTAGTACGCGTTGAGAACTTCAGGGTGAGTTTGGGGACCCTTGATTGTTCTTTCTTTTT
CGCTATTGTAAAATTCATGTTATATGGAGGGGGCAAAGTTTTCAGGGTGTTGTTTAGAATGGGAAGATGT
CCCTTGTATCACCATGGACCCTCATGATAATTTTGTTTCTTTCACTTTCTACTCTGTTGACAACCATTGT
CTCCTCTTATTTTCTTTTCATTTTCTGTAACTTTTTCGTTAAACTTTAGCTTGCATTTGTAACGAATTTT
TAAATTCACTTTTGTTTATTTGTCAGATTGTAAGTACTTTCTCTAATCACTTTTTTTTCAAGGCAATCAG
GGTATATTATATTGTACTTCAGCACAGTTTTAGAGAACAATTGTTATAATTAAATGATAAGGTAGAATAT
TTCTGCATATAAATTCTGGCTGGCGTGGAAATATTCTTATTGGTAGAAACAACTACACCCTGGTCATCAT
CCTGCCTTTCTCTTTATGGTTACAATGATATACACTGTTTGAGATGAGGATAAAATACTCTGAGTCCAAA
CCGGGCCCCTCTGCTAACCATGTTCATGCCTTCTTCTCTTTCCTACAGCTCCTGGGCAACGTGCTGGTTG
TTGTGCTGTCTCATCATTTTGGCAAAGGATTCACTCCTCAGGTGCAGGCTGCCTATCAGAAGGTGGTGGC
TGGTGTGGCCAATGCCCTGGCTCACAAATACCACTGAGATCGTTTTCCCTCTGCCAAAAATTATGGGGAC
ATCATGAAGCCCCTTGAGCATCTGACTTCTGGCTAATAAAGGAAATTTATTTTCATTGCAATAGTGTGTT
GGAATTTCTCGATCGTCTAGCTTCAGCGAGGGATCAATTCTCTAGAGCTCGCTGATCAGCCTCGACTGTG
CCTTCTAGTTGCCAGCCATCTGTTGTTTGCCCCTCCCCCGTGCCTTCCTTGACCCTGGAAGGTGCCACTC
CCACTGTCCTTTCCTAATAAAATGAGGAAATTGCATCGCATTGTCTGAGTAGGTGTCATTCTATTCTGGG
GGGTGGGGTGGGGCAGGACAGCAAGGGGGAGGATTGGGAAGACAATAGCAGGCATGCTGGGGATGCGGTG
GGCTCTATGGCTTCTGAGGCGGAAAGAACCAGCTGGGGCTCGATCCTCTAGAGTCGCCTCGAACTAGTAC
GTCTCTCAAGGATAAGTAAGTAATATTAAGGTACGGGAGGTATTGGACAGGCCGCAATAAAATATCTTTA
TTTTCATTACATCTGTGTGTTGGTTTTTTGTGTGAATCGATAGTACTAACATACGCTCTCCATCAAAACA
AAACGAAACAAAACAAACTAGCAAAATAGGCTGTCCCCAGTGCAAGTGCAGGTGCCAGAACATTTCTCT
Features (pLannotate 1.2.2; 23 found; start..end, strand, type, name):
    140..272     +  intron         chimeric intron: chimera between introns from human β-globin and immunoglobulin heavy chain genes
    287..355     +  CDS            cEGFP (fragment): cEGFP is a basic (constitutively fluorescent) green fluorescent protein published in 2008, derived from Aequorea victoria.
    407..437     +  promoter       lac UV5 promoter: E. coli lac promoter with an "up" mutation
    461..490     +  promoter       cat promoter (fragment): promoter of the E. coli cat gene encoding chloramphenicol acetyltransferase
    491..1150    +  CDS            CmR: chloramphenicol acetyltransferase; cat; confers resistance to chloramphenicol
   1329..1487    +  CDS            ccdA (fragment): CCDA_ECO57 - Also known as H, letA. Experimental evidence at protein level: Swiss-Prot protein existence level 1. Antitoxin component of a type II toxin-antitoxin (TA) system which inhibits the post-segregational killing (PSK) of plasmid-free cells, also referred to as a plasmid addiction system. Binds to and blocks the activity of CcdB; will also remove bound CcdB protein from the CcdB-GyrA complex by forming a CcdA-CcdB complex, a process termed rejuvenation. Functions as a transcriptional corepressor for the ccdAB operon, repression also requires CcdB (By similarity). From Escherichia coli
   1492..1794    +  CDS            ccdB: CCDB_ECOLI - Also known as G, letB, letD. Experimental evidence at protein level: Swiss-Prot protein existence level 1. Toxic component of a type II toxin-antitoxin (TA) system, functioning in plasmid maintainence. Responsible for the post- segregational killing (PSK) of plasmid-free cells, also referred to as a plasmid addiction system. Half-life of over 2 hours. Cell killing by CcdB is accompanied by filamentation, defects in chromosome and plasmid segregation, defects in cell division, formation of anucleate cells, decreased DNA synthesis and plasmid loss. Interferes with the activity of DN
   1875..1996    -  polyA_signal   SV40 poly(A) signal: SV40 polyadenylation signal
   2019..2087    -  CDS            large T antigen (fragment): large T antigen from SV40 (simian virus 40)
   2103..2232    +  CDS            TcR (fragment): tetracycline efflux protein; tet; confers resistance to tetracycline
   2231..2356    -  rep_origin     RSF ori (fragment): Plasmids containing the RSF 1030 origin of replication can be propagated in E. coli cells that contain additional plasmids with compatible origins.
   2384..2405    -  promoter       SV40 promoter (fragment): SV40 enhancer and early promoter
   2409..2633    -  polyA_signal   bGH poly(A) signal: bovine growth hormone polyadenylation signal
   2731..3319    -  rep_origin     ori: high-copy-number ColE1/pMB1/pBR322/pUC origin of replication
   3519..4379    -  CDS            AmpR: β-lactamase confers resistance to ampicillin, carbenicillin, and related antibiotics
   4380..4421    -  promoter       AmpR promoter (fragment): bla
   4446..5018    +  intron         β-globin intron: intron from rabbit β-globin gene
   5022..5144    +  CDS            HBB: HBB_COLGU - Experimental evidence at transcript level: Swiss-Prot protein existence level 2. Involved in oxygen transport from the lung to the various peripheral tissues. From Colobus guereza (Mantled guereza) (Eastern black-and-white colobus monkey).
   5215..5257    +  polyA_signal   β-globin poly(A) signal (fragment): rabbit β-globin polyadenylation signal (Gil and Proudfoot, 1987)
   5316..5540    +  polyA_signal   bGH poly(A) signal: bovine growth hormone polyadenylation signal
   5544..5565    +  promoter       SV40 promoter (fragment): SV40 enhancer and early promoter
   5656..5704    +  polyA_signal   poly(A) signal: synthetic polyadenylation signal
   5718..5809    +  misc_feature   pause site: RNA polymerase II transcriptional pause signal from the human α2 globin gene
