[The description below was written by a language model from this plasmid's Addgene catalogue record and pLannotate feature annotations shown in this document.]
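Description:
hSTARR-seq_SCP1 vector_blocking 2 is an empty mammalian screening backbone for STARR-seq, the massively parallel assay in which candidate DNA fragments from a library are cloned into the transcribed region of a reporter so that active enhancers drive their own transcription and can be quantified by sequencing. It derives from a Promega-based STARR-seq luciferase vector. It replicates in E. coli from a high-copy ColE1/pUC-type origin and carries ampicillin resistance. No insert is present. Instead, the cloning position holds a chloramphenicol resistance gene and the ccdB toxin gene, which explains the dual chloramphenicol/ampicillin selection and the need for a ccdB-tolerant strain. Replacing this cassette with library fragments allows counter-selection against uncut or empty vector in ordinary strains.

According to the depositor, the core promoter is SCP1 (super core promoter 1), although the automated feature table does not annotate it. The annotated reporter unit contains a chimeric β-globin/immunoglobulin intron, a short GFP-derived fragment, the CmR–ccdB cassette and an SV40 poly(A) signal. A synthetic poly(A) signal and an RNA polymerase II pause site lie upstream of the unit and presumably limit read-through into the reporter.

The distinguishing feature of this variant is its set of polyadenylation sequences around the bacterial origin: one bGH poly(A) on one side, and a rabbit β-globin intron/poly(A) segment plus a second bGH poly(A) on the other. The depositor states that these are meant to block transcripts arising from the ORI, which can itself initiate transcription in human cells. The vector therefore serves as one of a series of test configurations for examining origin-derived transcription as a source of systematic error in enhancer activity assays. Several short annotated fragments (TcR, RSF ori, SV40 promoter, large T antigen) appear to be backbone remnants or partial matches rather than functional elements.
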