Addgene plasmid #99317: hSTARR-seq_SCP1 vector_blocking 2
Purpose: (Empty Backbone) Vector to measure enhancer activity of candidates from a DNA library by STARR-seq.
Depositing lab: Alexander Stark. Depositing organization: Research Institute of Molecular Pathology (IMP). Publication: Resolving systematic errors in widely used enhancer activity assays in human cells. Muerdter F, Boryn LM, Woodfin AR, Neumayr C, Rath M, Zabidi MA, Pagani M, Haberle V, Kazmar T, Catarino RR, Schernhuber K, Arnold CD, Stark A. Nat Methods. 2017 Dec 11. pii: nmeth.4534. doi: 10.1038/nmeth.4534. PubMed 29256496.
Backbone
  Vector backbone: STARR-seq luciferase INF enhancer vector_ORI
  Backbone manufacturer: Promega
  Backbone size (bp): 4342
  Vector type: Mammalian Expression ; hSTARR-seq screening vector
Growth in bacteria
  Bacterial resistance: Chloramphenicol and Ampicillin, 25 & 100 μg/mL
  Growth temperature: 37°C
  Growth strain: ccdB Survival
  Copy number: High Copy
Gene/Insert
  Gene/Insert name: None
Terms and licenses: Academic/Nonprofit Terms; Industry Terms: Not Available to Industry
Depositor comments: This vector has a bGH poly A sequence upstream of the ORI and a RBG polyA and a bGH poly A sequence downstream of the ORI; for blocking transcripts arising from the ORI; Core promoter is SCP1 . Please see bioRxiv for preprint article. Posted 17 July 2017. DOI: 10.1101/164590
How to cite: hSTARR-seq_SCP1 vector_blocking 2 was a gift from Alexander Stark (Addgene plasmid # 99317 ; http://n2t.net/addgene:99317 ; RRID:Addgene_99317)
